>Addgene plasmid #207353 | Lenti-CMV-PEmax-IRES-ZeoR | addgene full sequence | sequence record 408414 | Addgene NGS Result
ACACAAGAGGAAACTGAGAGGGAAAGATGTTGAAGTAATTTTCCCACAATTACAGCATCCGTTAGTTACG
ACTCTATGATCTTCTGACACAAATTCCATTTACTCCTCACCCTATGACTCAGTCGAATATATCAAAGTTA
TGGACATTATGCTAAGTAACAAATTACCCTTTTATATAGTAAATACTGAGTAGATTGAGAGAAGAAATTG
TTTGCAAACCTGAATAGCTTCAAGAAGAAGAGAAGTGAGGATAAGAATAACAGTTGTCATTTAACAAGTT
TTAACAAGTAACTTGGTTAGAAAGGGATTCAAATGCATAAAGCAAGGGATAAATTTTTCTGGCAACAAGA
CTATACAATATAACCTTAAATATGACTTCAAATAATTGTTGGAACTTGATAAAACTAATTAAATATTATT
GAAGATTATCAATATTATAAATGTAATTTACTTTTAAAAAGGGAACATAGAAATGTGTATCATTAGAGTA
GAAAACAATCCTTATTATCACAATTTGTCAAAACAAGTTTGTTATTAACACAAGTAGAATACTGCATTCA
ATTAAGTTGACTGCAGATTTTGTGTTTTGTTAAAATTAGAAAGAGATAACAACAATTTGAATTATTGAAA
GTAACATGTAAATAGTTCTACATACGTTCTTTTGACATCTTGTTCAATCATTGATCGAAGTTCTTTATCT
TGGAAGAATTTGTTCCAAAGACTCTGAAATAAGGAAAACAATCTATTATATAGTCTCACACCTTTGTTTT
ACTTTTAGTGATTTCAATTTAATAATGTAAATGGTTAAAATTTATTCTTCTCTGAGATCATTTCACATTG
CAGATAGAAAACCTGAGACTGGGGTAATTTTTATTAAAATCTAATTTAATCTCAGAAACACATCTTTATT
CTAACATCAATTTTTCCAGTTTGATATTATCATATAAAGTCAGCCTTCCTCATCTGCAGGTTCCACAACA
AAAATCCAACCAACTGTGGATCAAAAATATTGGGAAAAAATTAAAAATAGCAATACAACAATAAAAAAAT
ACAAATCAGAAAAACAGCACAGTATAACAACTTTATTTAGCATTTACAATCTATTAGGTATTATAAGTAA
TCTAGCCAGATCCTCTACGCCGGACGCATCGTGGCCGGCATCACCGGCGCCACAGGTGCGGTTGCTGGCG
CCTATATCGCCGACATCACCGATGGGGAAGATCGGGCTCGCCACTTCGGGCTCATGAGCGCTTGTTTCGG
CGTGGGTATGGTGGCAGGCCCCGTGGCCGGGGGACTGTTGGGCGCCATCTCCTTGCATGCACCATTCCTT
GCGGCGGCGGTGCTCAACGGCCTCAACCTACTACTGGGCTGCTTCCTAATGCAGGAGTCGCATAAGGGAG
AGCGTCGAATGGTGCACTCTCAGTACAATCTGCTCTGATGCCGCATAGTTAAGCCAGCCCCGACACCCGC
CAACACCCGCTGACGCGCCCTGACGGGCTTGTCTGCTCCCGGCATCCGCTTACAGACAAGCTGTGACCGT
CTCCGGGAGCTGCATGTGTCAGAGGTTTTCACCGTCATCACCGAAACGCGCGAGACGAAAGGGCCTCGTG
ATACGCCTATTTTTATAGGTTAATGTCATGATAATAATGGTTTCTTAGACGTCAGGTGGCACTTTTCGGG
GAAATGTGCGCGGAACCCCTATTTGTTTATTTTTCTAAATACATTCAAATATGTATCCGCTCATGAGACA
ATAACCCTGATAAATGCTTCAATAATATTGAAAAAGGAAGAGTATGAGTATTCAACATTTCCGTGTCGCC
CTTATTCCCTTTTTTGCGGCATTTTGCCTTCCTGTTTTTGCTCACCCAGAAACGCTGGTGAAAGTAAAAG
ATGCTGAAGATCAGTTGGGTGCACGAGTGGGTTACATCGAACTGGATCTCAACAGCGGTAAGATCCTTGA
GAGTTTTCGCCCCGAAGAACGTTTTCCAATGATGAGCACTTTTAAAGTTCTGCTATGTGGCGCGGTATTA
TCCCGTATTGACGCCGGGCAAGAGCAACTCGGTCGCCGCATACACTATTCTCAGAATGACTTGGTTGAGT
ACTCACCAGTCACAGAAAAGCATCTTACGGATGGCATGACAGTAAGAGAATTATGCAGTGCTGCCATAAC
CATGAGTGATAACACTGCGGCCAACTTACTTCTGACAACGATCGGAGGACCGAAGGAGCTAACCGCTTTT
TTGCACAACATGGGGGATCATGTAACTCGCCTTGATCGTTGGGAACCGGAGCTGAATGAAGCCATACCAA
ACGACGAGCGTGACACCACGATGCCTGTAGCAATGGCAACAACGTTGCGCAAACTATTAACTGGCGAACT
ACTTACTCTAGCTTCCCGGCAACAATTAATAGACTGGATGGAGGCGGATAAAGTTGCAGGACCACTTCTG
CGCTCGGCCCTTCCGGCTGGCTGGTTTATTGCTGATAAATCTGGAGCCGGTGAGCGTGGGTCTCGCGGTA
TCATTGCAGCACTGGGGCCAGATGGTAAGCCCTCCCGTATCGTAGTTATCTACACGACGGGGAGTCAGGC
AACTATGGATGAACGAAATAGACAGATCGCTGAGATAGGTGCCTCACTGATTAAGCATTGGTAACTGTCA
GACCAAGTTTACTCATATATACTTTAGATTGATTTAAAACTTCATTTTTAATTTAAAAGGATCTAGGTGA
AGATCCTTTTTGATAATCTCATGACCAAAATCCCTTAACGTGAGTTTTCGTTCCACTGAGCGTCAGACCC
CGTAGAAAAGATCAAAGGATCTTCTTGAGATCCTTTTTTTCTGCGCGTAATCTGCTGCTTGCAAACAAAA
AAACCACCGCTACCAGCGGTGGTTTGTTTGCCGGATCAAGAGCTACCAACTCTTTTTCCGAAGGTAACTG
GCTTCAGCAGAGCGCAGATACCAAATACTGTTCTTCTAGTGTAGCCGTAGTTAGGCCACCACTTCAAGAA
CTCTGTAGCACCGCCTACATACCTCGCTCTGCTAATCCTGTTACCAGTGGCTGCTGCCAGTGGCGATAAG
TCGTGTCTTACCGGGTTGGACTCAAGACGATAGTTACCGGATAAGGCGCAGCGGTCGGGCTGAACGGGGG
GTTCGTGCACACAGCCCAGCTTGGAGCGAACGACCTACACCGAACTGAGATACCTACAGCGTGAGCTATG
AGAAAGCGCCACGCTTCCCGAAGGGAGAAAGGCGGACAGGTATCCGGTAAGCGGCAGGGTCGGAACAGGA
GAGCGCACGAGGGAGCTTCCAGGGGGAAACGCCTGGTATCTTTATAGTCCTGTCGGGTTTCGCCACCTCT
GACTTGAGCGTCGATTTTTGTGATGCTCGTCAGGGGGGCGGAGCCTATGGAAAAACGCCAGCAACGCGGC
CTTTTTACGGTTCCTGGCCTTTTGCTGGCCTTTTGCTCACATGTTCTTTCCTGCGTTATCCCCTGATTCT
GTGGATAACCGTATTACCGCCTTTGAGTGAGCTGATACCGCTCGCCGCAGCCGAACGACCGAGCGCAGCG
AGTCAGTGAGCGAGGAAGCGGAAGAGCGCCCAATACGCAAACCGCCTCTCCCCGCGCGTTGGCCGATTCA
TTAATGCAGCTGTGGAATGTGTGTCAGTTAGGGTGTGGAAAGTCCCCAGGCTCCCCAGCAGGCAGAAGTA
TGCAAAGCATGCATCTCAATTAGTCAGCAACCAGGTGTGGAAAGTCCCCAGGCTCCCCAGCAGGCAGAAG
TATGCAAAGCATGCATCTCAATTAGTCAGCAACCATAGTCCCGCCCCTAACTCCGCCCATCCCGCCCCTA
ACTCCGCCCAGTTCCGCCCATTCTCCGCCCCATGGCTGACTAATTTTTTTTATTTATGCAGAGGCCGAGG
CCGCCTCGGCCTCTGAGCTATTCCAGAAGTAGTGAGGAGGCTTTTTTGGAGGCCTAGGCTTTTGCAAAAA
GCTTGGACACAAGACAGGCTTGCGAGATATGTTTGAGAATACCACTTTATCCCGCGTCAGGGAGAGGCAG
TGCGTAAAAAGACGCGGACTCATGTGAAATACTGGTTTTTAGTGCGCCAGATCTCTATAATCTCGCGCAA
CCTATTTTCCCCTCGAACACTTTTTAAGCCGTAGATAAACAGGCTGGGACACTTCACATGAGCGAAAAAT
ACATCGTCACCTGGGACATGTTGCAGATCCATGCACGTAAACTCGCAAGCCGACTGATGCCTTCTGAACA
ATGGAAAGGCATTATTGCCGTAAGCCGTGGCGGTCTGTACCGGGTGCGTTACTGGCGCGTGAACTGGGTA
TTCGTCATGTCGATACCGTTTGTATTTCCAGCTACGATCACGACAACCAGCGCGAGCTTAAAGTGCTGAA
ACGCGCAGAAGGCGATGGCGAAGGCTTCATCGTTATTGATGACCTGGTGGATACCGGTGGTACTGCGGTT
GCGATTCGTGAAATGTATCCAAAAGCGCACTTTGTCACCATCTTCGCAAAACCGGCTGGTCGTCCGCTGG
TTGATGACTATGTTGTTGATATCCCGCAAGATACCTGGATTGAACAGCCGTGGGATATGGGCGTCGTATT
CGTCCCGCCAATCTCCGGTCGCTAATCTTTTCAACGCCTGGCACTGCCGGGCGTTGTTCTTTTTAACTTC
AGGCGGGTTACAATAGTTTCCAGTAAGTATTCTGGAGGCTGCATCCATGACACAGGCAAACCTGAGCGAA
ACCCTGTTCAAACCCCGCTTTAAACATCCTGAAACCTCGACGCTAGTCCGCCGCTTTAATCACGGCGCAC
AACCGCCTGTGCAGTCGGCCCTTGATGGTAAAACCATCCCTCACTGGTATCGCATGATTAACCGTCTGAT
GTGGATCTGGCGCGGCATTGACCCACGCGAAATCCTCGACGTCCAGGCACGTATTGTGATGAGCGATGCC
GAACGTACCGACGATGATTTATACGATACGGTGATTGGCTACCGTGGCGGCAACTGGATTTATGAGTGGG
CCCCGGATCTTTGTGAAGGAACCTTACTTCTGTGGTGTGACATAATTGGACAAACTACCTACAGAGATTT
AAAGCTCTAAGGTAAATATAAAATTTTTAAGTGTATAATGTGTTAAACTACTGATTCTAATTGTTTGTGT
ATTTTAGATTCCAACCTATGGAACTGATGAATGGGAGCAGTGGTGGAATGCCTTTAATGAGGAAAACCTG
TTTTGCTCAGAAGAAATGCCATCTAGTGATGATGAGGCTACTGCTGACTCTCAACATTCTACTCCTCCAA
AAAAGAAGAGAAAGGTAGAAGACCCCAAGGACTTTCCTTCAGAATTGCTAAGTTTTTTGAGTCATGCTGT
GTTTAGTAATAGAACTCTTGCTTGCTTTGCTATTTACACCACAAAGGAAAAAGCTGCACTGCTATACAAG
AAAATTATGGAAAAATATTCTGTAACCTTTATAAGTAGGCATAACAGTTATAATCATAACATACTGTTTT
TTCTTACTCCACACAGGCATAGAGTGTCTGCTATTAATAACTATGCTCAAAAATTGTGTACCTTTAGCTT
TTTAATTTGTAAAGGGGTTAATAAGGAATATTTGATGTATAGTGCCTTGACTAGAGATCATAATCAGCCA
TACCACATTTGTAGAGGTTTTACTTGCTTTAAAAAACCTCCCACACCTCCCCCTGAACCTGAAACATAAA
ATGAATGCAATTGTTGTTGTTAACTTGTTTATTGCAGCTTATAATGGTTACAAATAAAGCAATAGCATCA
CAAATTTCACAAATAAAGCATTTTTTTCACTGCATTCTAGTTGTGGTTTGTCCAAACTCATCAATGTATC
TTATCATGTCTGGATCAACTGGATAACTCAAGCTAACCAAAATCATCCCAAACTTCCCACCCCATACCCT
ATTACCACTGCCAATTACCTGTGGTTTCATTTACTCTAAACCTGTGATTCCTCTGAATTATTTTCATTTT
AAAGAAATTGTATTTGTTAAATATGTACTACAAACTTAGTAGTTGGAAGGGCTAATTCACTCCCAAAGAA
GACAAGATATCCTTGATCTGTGGATCTACCACACACAAGGCTACTTCCCTGATTAGCAGAACTACACACC
AGGGCCAGGGGTCAGATATCCACTGACCTTTGGATGGTGCTACAAGCTAGTACCAGTTGAGCCAGATAAG
GTAGAAGAGGCCAATAAAGGAGAGAACACCAGCTTGTTACACCCTGTGAGCCTGCATGGGATGGATGACC
CGGAGAGAGAAGTGTTAGAGTGGAGGTTTGACAGCCGCCTAGCATTTCATCACGTGGCCCGAGAGCTGCA
TCCGGAGTACTTCAAGAACTGCTGATATCGAGCTTGCTACAAGGGACTTTCCGCTGGGGACTTTCCAGGG
AGGCGTGGCCTGGGCGGGACTGGGGAGTGGCGAGCCCTCAGATCCTGCATATAAGCAGCTGCTTTTTGCC
TGTACTGGGTCTCTCTGGTTAGACCAGATCTGAGCCTGGGAGCTCTCTGGCTAACTAGGGAACCCACTGC
TTAAGCCTCAATAAAGCTTGCCTTGAGTGCTTCAAGTAGTGTGTGCCCGTCTGTTGTGTGACTCTGGTAA
CTAGAGATCCCTCAGACCCTTTTAGTCAGTGTGGAAAATCTCTAGCAGTGGCGCCCGAACAGGGACTTGA
AAGCGAAAGGGAAACCAGAGGAGCTCTCTCGACGCAGGACTCGGCTTGCTGAAGCGCGCACGGCAAGAGG
CGAGGGGCGGCGACTGGTGAGTACGCCAAAAATTTTGACTAGCGGAGGCTAGAAGGAGAGAGATGGGTGC
GAGAGCGTCAGTATTAAGCGGGGGAGAATTAGATCGCGATGGGAAAAAATTCGGTTAAGGCCAGGGGGAA
AGAAAAAATATAAATTAAAACATATAGTATGGGCAAGCAGGGAGCTAGAACGATTCGCAGTTAATCCTGG
CCTGTTAGAAACATCAGAAGGCTGTAGACAAATACTGGGACAGCTACAACCATCCCTTCAGACAGGATCA
GAAGAACTTAGATCATTATATAATACAGTAGCAACCCTCTATTGTGTGCATCAAAGGATAGAGATAAAAG
ACACCAAGGAAGCTTTAGACAAGATAGAGGAAGAGCAAAACAAAAGTAAGACCACCGCACAGCAAGCGGC
CGCTGATCTTCAGACCTGGAGGAGGAGATATGAGGGACAATTGGAGAAGTGAATTATATAAATATAAAGT
AGTAAAAATTGAACCATTAGGAGTAGCACCCACCAAGGCAAAGAGAAGAGTGGTGCAGAGAGAAAAAAGA
GCAGTGGGAATAGGAGCTTTGTTCCTTGGGTTCTTGGGAGCAGCAGGAAGCACTATGGGCGCAGCGTCAA
TGACGCTGACGGTACAGGCCAGACAATTATTGTCTGGTATAGTGCAGCAGCAGAACAATTTGCTGAGGGC
TATTGAGGCGCAACAGCATCTGTTGCAACTCACAGTCTGGGGCATCAAGCAGCTCCAGGCAAGAATCCTG
GCTGTGGAAAGATACCTAAAGGATCAACAGCTCCTGGGGATTTGGGGTTGCTCTGGAAAACTCATTTGCA
CCACTGCTGTGCCTTGGAATGCTAGTTGGAGTAATAAATCTCTGGAACAGATTTGGAATCACACGACCTG
GATGGAGTGGGACAGAGAAATTAACAATTACACAAGCTTAATACACTCCTTAATTGAAGAATCGCAAAAC
CAGCAAGAAAAGAATGAACAAGAATTATTGGAATTAGATAAATGGGCAAGTTTGTGGAATTGGTTTAACA
TAACAAATTGGCTGTGGTATATAAAATTATTCATAATGATAGTAGGAGGCTTGGTAGGTTTAAGAATAGT
TTTTGCTGTACTTTCTATAGTGAATAGAGTTAGGCAGGGATATTCACCATTATCGTTTCAGACCCACCTC
CCAACCCCGAGGGGACCCGACAGGCCCGAAGGAATAGAAGAAGAAGGTGGAGAGAGAGACAGAGACAGAT
CCATTCGATTAGTGAACGGATCTCGACGGTATCGCCGAATTCACAAATGGCAGTATTCATCCACAATTTT
AAAAGAAAAGGGGGGATTGGGGGGTACAGTGCAGGGGAAAGAATAGTAGACATAATAGCAACAGACATAC
AAACTAAAGAATTACAAAAACAAATTACAAAAATTCAAAATTTTCGGGTTTATTACAGGGACAGCAGAGA
TCCACTTTGGGGCGATAAGCTTGGGAGTTCCGCGTTACATAACTTACGGTAAATGGCCCGCCTGGCTGAC
CGCCCAACGACCCCCGCCCATTGACGTCAATAATGACGTATGTTCCCATAGTAACGCCAATAGGGACTTT
CCATTGACGTCAATGGGTGGAGTATTTACGGTAAACTGCCCACTTGGCAGTACATCAAGTGTATCATATG
CCAAGTACGCCCCCTATTGACGTCAATGACGGTAAATGGCCCGCCTGGCATTATGCCCAGTACATGACCT
TATGGGACTTTCCTACTTGGCAGTACATCTACGTATTAGTCATCGCTATTACCATGGTGATGCGGTTTTG
GCAGTACATCAATGGGCGTGGATAGCGGTTTGACTCACGGGGATTTCCAAGTCTCCACCCCATTGACGTC
AATGGGAGTTTGTTTTGGCACCAAAATCAACGGGACTTTCCAAAATGTCGTAACAACTCCGCCCCATTGA
CGCAAATGGGCGGTAGGCGTGTACGGTGGGAGGTCTATATAAGCAGAGCTGGTTTAGTGAACCGTCAGAT
CCGCTAGAGATCCGCGGCCGCTAATACGACTCACTATAGGGAGAGCCGCCACCATGAAACGGACAGCCGA
CGGAAGCGAGTTCGAGTCACCAAAGAAGAAGCGGAAAGTCGACAAGAAGTACAGCATCGGCCTGGACATC
GGCACCAACTCTGTGGGCTGGGCCGTGATCACCGACGAGTACAAGGTGCCCAGCAAGAAATTCAAGGTGC
TGGGCAACACCGACCGGCACAGCATCAAGAAGAACCTGATCGGAGCCCTGCTGTTCGACAGCGGCGAAAC
AGCCGAGGCCACCCGGCTGAAGAGAACCGCCAGAAGAAGATACACCAGACGGAAGAACCGGATCTGCTAT
CTGCAAGAGATCTTCAGCAACGAGATGGCCAAGGTGGACGACAGCTTCTTCCACAGACTGGAAGAGTCCT
TCCTGGTGGAAGAGGATAAGAAGCACGAGCGGCACCCCATCTTCGGCAACATCGTGGACGAGGTGGCCTA
CCACGAGAAGTACCCCACCATCTACCACCTGAGAAAGAAACTGGTGGACAGCACCGACAAGGCCGACCTG
CGGCTGATCTATCTGGCCCTGGCCCACATGATCAAGTTCCGGGGCCACTTCCTGATCGAGGGCGACCTGA
ACCCCGACAACAGCGACGTGGACAAGCTGTTCATCCAGCTGGTGCAGACCTACAACCAGCTGTTCGAGGA
AAACCCCATCAACGCCAGCGGCGTGGACGCCAAGGCCATCCTGTCTGCCAGACTGAGCAAGAGCAGAAAG
CTGGAAAATCTGATCGCCCAGCTGCCCGGCGAGAAGAAGAATGGCCTGTTCGGAAACCTGATTGCCCTGA
GCCTGGGCCTGACCCCCAACTTCAAGAGCAACTTCGACCTGGCCGAGGATGCCAAACTGCAGCTGAGCAA
GGACACCTACGACGACGACCTGGACAACCTGCTGGCCCAGATCGGCGACCAGTACGCCGACCTGTTTCTG
GCCGCCAAGAACCTGTCCGACGCCATCCTGCTGAGCGACATCCTGAGAGTGAACACCGAGATCACCAAGG
CCCCCCTGAGCGCCTCTATGATCAAGAGATACGACGAGCACCACCAGGACCTGACCCTGCTGAAAGCTCT
CGTGCGGCAGCAGCTGCCTGAGAAGTACAAAGAGATTTTCTTCGACCAGAGCAAGAACGGCTACGCCGGC
TACATTGACGGCGGAGCCAGCCAGGAAGAGTTCTACAAGTTCATCAAGCCCATCCTGGAAAAGATGGACG
GCACCGAGGAACTGCTCGTGAAGCTGAAGAGAGAGGACCTGCTGCGGAAGCAGCGGACCTTCGACAACGG
CAGCATCCCCCACCAGATCCACCTGGGAGAGCTGCACGCCATTCTGCGGCGGCAGGAAGATTTTTACCCA
TTCCTGAAGGACAACCGGGAAAAGATCGAGAAGATCCTGACCTTCCGCATCCCCTACTACGTGGGCCCTC
TGGCCAGGGGAAACAGCAGATTCGCCTGGATGACCAGAAAGAGCGAGGAAACCATCACCCCCTGGAACTT
CGAGGAAGTGGTGGACAAGGGCGCTTCCGCCCAGAGCTTCATCGAGCGGATGACCAACTTCGATAAGAAC
CTGCCCAACGAGAAGGTGCTGCCCAAGCACAGCCTGCTGTACGAGTACTTCACCGTGTATAACGAGCTGA
CCAAAGTGAAATACGTGACCGAGGGAATGAGAAAGCCCGCCTTCCTGAGCGGCGAGCAGAAAAAGGCCAT
CGTGGACCTGCTGTTCAAGACCAACCGGAAAGTGACCGTGAAGCAGCTGAAAGAGGACTACTTCAAGAAA
ATCGAGTGCTTCGACTCCGTGGAAATCTCCGGCGTGGAAGATCGGTTCAACGCCTCCCTGGGCACATACC
ACGATCTGCTGAAAATTATCAAGGACAAGGACTTCCTGGACAATGAGGAAAACGAGGACATTCTGGAAGA
TATCGTGCTGACCCTGACACTGTTTGAGGACAGAGAGATGATCGAGGAACGGCTGAAAACCTATGCCCAC
CTGTTCGACGACAAAGTGATGAAGCAGCTGAAGCGGCGGAGATACACCGGCTGGGGCAGGCTGAGCCGGA
AGCTGATCAACGGCATCCGGGACAAGCAGTCCGGCAAGACAATCCTGGATTTCCTGAAGTCCGACGGCTT
CGCCAACAGAAACTTCATGCAGCTGATCCACGACGACAGCCTGACCTTTAAAGAGGACATCCAGAAAGCC
CAGGTGTCCGGCCAGGGCGATAGCCTGCACGAGCACATTGCCAATCTGGCCGGCAGCCCCGCCATTAAGA
AGGGCATCCTGCAGACAGTGAAGGTGGTGGACGAGCTCGTGAAAGTGATGGGCCGGCACAAGCCCGAGAA
CATCGTGATCGAAATGGCCAGAGAGAACCAGACCACCCAGAAGGGACAGAAGAACAGCCGCGAGAGAATG
AAGCGGATCGAAGAGGGCATCAAAGAGCTGGGCAGCCAGATCCTGAAAGAACACCCCGTGGAAAACACCC
AGCTGCAGAACGAGAAGCTGTACCTGTACTACCTGCAGAATGGGCGGGATATGTACGTGGACCAGGAACT
GGACATCAACCGGCTGTCCGACTACGATGTGGACGCTATCGTGCCTCAGAGCTTTCTGAAGGACGACTCC
ATCGACAACAAGGTGCTGACCAGAAGCGACAAGAACCGGGGCAAGAGCGACAACGTGCCCTCCGAAGAGG
TCGTGAAGAAGATGAAGAACTACTGGCGGCAGCTGCTGAACGCCAAGCTGATTACCCAGAGAAAGTTCGA
CAATCTGACCAAGGCCGAGAGAGGCGGCCTGAGCGAACTGGATAAGGCCGGCTTCATCAAGAGACAGCTG
GTGGAAACCCGGCAGATCACAAAGCACGTGGCACAGATCCTGGACTCCCGGATGAACACTAAGTACGACG
AGAATGACAAGCTGATCCGGGAAGTGAAAGTGATCACCCTGAAGTCCAAGCTGGTGTCCGATTTCCGGAA
GGATTTCCAGTTTTACAAAGTGCGCGAGATCAACAACTACCACCACGCCCACGACGCCTACCTGAACGCC
GTCGTGGGAACCGCCCTGATCAAAAAGTACCCTAAGCTGGAAAGCGAGTTCGTGTACGGCGACTACAAGG
TGTACGACGTGCGGAAGATGATCGCCAAGAGCGAGCAGGAAATCGGCAAGGCTACCGCCAAGTACTTCTT
CTACAGCAACATCATGAACTTTTTCAAGACCGAGATTACCCTGGCCAACGGCGAGATCCGGAAGCGGCCT
CTGATCGAGACAAACGGCGAAACCGGGGAGATCGTGTGGGATAAGGGCCGGGATTTTGCCACCGTGCGGA
AAGTGCTGAGCATGCCCCAAGTGAATATCGTGAAAAAGACCGAGGTGCAGACAGGCGGCTTCAGCAAAGA
GTCTATCCTGCCCAAGAGGAACAGCGATAAGCTGATCGCCAGAAAGAAGGACTGGGACCCTAAGAAGTAC
GGCGGCTTCGACAGCCCCACCGTGGCCTATTCTGTGCTGGTGGTGGCCAAAGTGGAAAAGGGCAAGTCCA
AGAAACTGAAGAGTGTGAAAGAGCTGCTGGGGATCACCATCATGGAAAGAAGCAGCTTCGAGAAGAATCC
CATCGACTTTCTGGAAGCCAAGGGCTACAAAGAAGTGAAAAAGGACCTGATCATCAAGCTGCCTAAGTAC
TCCCTGTTCGAGCTGGAAAACGGCCGGAAGAGAATGCTGGCCTCTGCCGGCGAACTGCAGAAGGGAAACG
AACTGGCCCTGCCCTCCAAATATGTGAACTTCCTGTACCTGGCCAGCCACTATGAGAAGCTGAAGGGCTC
CCCCGAGGATAATGAGCAGAAACAGCTGTTTGTGGAACAGCACAAGCACTACCTGGACGAGATCATCGAG
CAGATCAGCGAGTTCTCCAAGAGAGTGATCCTGGCCGACGCTAATCTGGACAAAGTGCTGTCCGCCTACA
ACAAGCACCGGGATAAGCCCATCAGAGAGCAGGCCGAGAATATCATCCACCTGTTTACCCTGACCAATCT
GGGAGCCCCTGCCGCCTTCAAGTACTTTGACACCACCATCGACCGGAAGAGGTACACCAGCACCAAAGAG
GTGCTGGACGCCACCCTGATCCACCAGAGCATCACCGGCCTGTACGAGACACGGATCGACCTGTCTCAGC
TGGGAGGTGACTCCGGCGGAAGCTCTGGTGGCAGCAAGCGGACCGCCGACGGCTCTGAATTCGAGAGCCC
TAAGAAGAAAAGAAAGGTGAGCGGAGGCTCTAGCGGCGGAAGCACCCTGAACATTGAAGACGAGTATAGA
CTGCATGAAACAAGCAAGGAACCCGACGTGTCCCTGGGCTCCACCTGGCTGTCCGACTTTCCCCAGGCCT
GGGCCGAGACAGGAGGAATGGGCCTGGCCGTGCGGCAGGCACCCCTGATCATCCCTCTGAAGGCCACCTC
TACACCCGTGAGCATCAAGCAGTACCCTATGTCTCAGGAGGCCAGACTGGGCATCAAGCCTCACATCCAG
AGGCTGCTGGACCAGGGCATCCTGGTGCCATGCCAGAGCCCCTGGAACACACCACTGCTGCCCGTGAAGA
AGCCAGGCACCAATGACTATAGACCCGTGCAGGATCTGAGAGAGGTGAACAAGAGGGTGGAGGATATCCA
CCCCACCGTGCCCAACCCTTACAATCTGCTGTCCGGCCTGCCCCCTTCTCACCAGTGGTATACAGTGCTG
GACCTGAAGGATGCCTTCTTTTGTCTGAGACTGCACCCTACCAGCCAGCCACTGTTCGCCTTTGAGTGGA
GGGACCCTGAGATGGGCATCTCTGGCCAGCTGACCTGGACACGCCTGCCTCAGGGCTTCAAGAATAGCCC
AACACTGTTTAACGAGGCCCTGCACCGCGACCTGGCAGATTTCCGGATCCAGCACCCAGATCTGATCCTG
CTGCAGTACGTGGACGATCTGCTGCTGGCCGCCACCAGCGAGCTGGATTGCCAGCAGGGAACACGCGCCC
TGCTGCAGACCCTGGGAAACCTGGGATATAGGGCATCCGCCAAGAAGGCCCAGATCTGTCAGAAGCAGGT
GAAGTACCTGGGCTATCTGCTGAAGGAGGGCCAGAGATGGCTGACAGAGGCCAGGAAGGAGACAGTGATG
GGCCAGCCAACACCCAAGACCCCAAGACAGCTGAGGGAGTTCCTGGGCAAAGCAGGATTTTGCAGGCTGT
TCATCCCAGGATTCGCAGAGATGGCAGCACCTCTGTACCCACTGACCAAGCCGGGCACCCTGTTTAATTG
GGGCCCTGACCAGCAGAAGGCCTATCAGGAGATCAAGCAGGCCCTGCTGACAGCACCAGCCCTGGGCCTG
CCAGACCTGACCAAGCCTTTCGAGCTGTTTGTGGATGAGAAGCAGGGCTACGCCAAGGGCGTGCTGACCC
AGAAGCTGGGACCATGGAGACGGCCCGTGGCCTATCTGTCCAAGAAGCTGGACCCAGTGGCAGCAGGATG
GCCACCATGCCTGAGGATGGTGGCAGCAATCGCCGTGCTGACAAAGGATGCCGGCAAGCTGACCATGGGA
CAGCCACTGGTCATCCTGGCACCACACGCAGTGGAGGCCCTGGTGAAGCAGCCTCCAGATCGCTGGCTGT
CTAACGCCCGGATGACACACTACCAGGCCCTGCTGCTGGACACCGATCGCGTGCAGTTTGGCCCTGTGGT
GGCCCTGAATCCAGCCACCCTGCTGCCTCTGCCAGAGGAGGGCCTGCAGCACAACTGTCTGGACATCCTG
GCAGAGGCACACGGAACAAGGCCAGACCTGACCGATCAGCCCCTGCCTGACGCCGATCACACATGGTATA
CCGATGGAAGCTCCCTGCTGCAGGAGGGCCAGAGGAAGGCAGGAGCAGCAGTGACCACAGAGACAGAAGT
GATCTGGGCCAAGGCCCTGCCAGCAGGCACATCCGCCCAGCGGGCCGAGCTGATCGCCCTGACCCAGGCC
CTGAAGATGGCCGAGGGCAAGAAGCTGAACGTGTACACAGACTCCAGATATGCCTTCGCCACCGCACACA
TCCACGGAGAGATCTACAGGCGCCGGGGCTGGCTGACCTCTGAGGGCAAGGAGATCAAGAACAAGGATGA
GATCCTGGCCCTGCTGAAGGCCCTGTTTCTGCCCAAGCGGCTGAGCATCATCCACTGTCCTGGACACCAG
AAGGGACACTCCGCCGAGGCAAGGGGCAATCGGATGGCCGACCAGGCCGCCAGAAAGGCTGCTATTACTG
AAACTCCCGACACTTCCACTCTGCTGATTGAAAACTCCTCCCCTTCTGGCGGCTCAAAAAGAACCGCCGA
CGGCAGCGAATTCGAGTCTCCCAAGAAGAAGAGGAAAGTCGGCTCTGGCCCTGCCGCTAAGAGAGTGAAG
CTGGACTCTAGATAAGCTAGCCTCGAGACGCGTACTAGTGCTCTAGCCCAATTCCGCCCCCTCCCCCCCC
CTAACGTTACTGGCCGAAGCCGCTTGGAATAAGGCCGGTGTGCGTTTGTCTATATGTTATTTTCCACCAT
ATTGCCGTCTTTTGGCAATGTGAGGGCCCGGAAACCTGGCCCTGTCTTCTTGACGAGCATTCCTAGGGGT
CTTTCCCCTCTCGCCAAAGGAATGCAAGGTCTGTTGAATGTCGTGAAGGAAGCAGTTCCTCTGGAAGCTT
CTTGAAGACAAACAACGTCTGTAGCGACCCTTTGCAGGCAGCGGAACCCCCCACCTGGCGACAGGTGCCT
CTGCGGCCAAAAGCCACGTGTATAAGATACACCTGCAAAGGCGGCACAACCCCAGTGCCACGTTGTGAGT
TGGATAGTTGTGGAAAGAGTCAAATGGCTCTCCTCAAGCGTATTCAACAAGGGGCTGAAGGATGCCCAGA
AGGTACCCCATTGTATGGGATCTGATCTGGGGCCTCGGTGCACATGCTTTACATGTGTTTAGTCGAGGTT
AAAAAACGTCTAGGCCCCCCGAACCACGGGGACGTGGTTTTCCTTTGAAAAACACGATGATAATTTCGAA
ATGGCCAAGTTGACCAGTGCCGTTCCGGTGCTCACCGCGCGCGACGTCGCCGGAGCGGTCGAGTTCTGGA
CCGACCGGCTCGGGTTCTCCCGGGACTTCGTGGAGGACGACTTCGCCGGTGTGGTCCGGGACGACGTGAC
CCTGTTCATCAGCGCGGTCCAGGACCAGGTGGTGCCGGACAACACCCTGGCCTGGGTGTGGGTGCGCGGC
CTGGACGAGCTGTACGCCGAGTGGTCGGAGGTCGTGTCCACGAACTTCCGGGACGCCTCCGGGCCGGCCA
TGACCGAGATCGGCGAGCAGCCGTGGGGGCGGGAGTTCGCCCTGCGCGACCCGGCCGGCAACTGCGTGCA
CTTCGTGGCCGACGAGCAGGACTGAACGCGTTGAATTCCCGATAATCAACCTCTGGATTACAAAATTTGT
GAAAGATTGACTGGTATTCTTAACTATGTTGCTCCTTTTACGCTATGTGGATACGCTGCTTTAATGCCTT
TGTATCATGCTATTGCTTCCCGTATGGCTTTCATTTTCTCCTCCTTGTATAAATCCTGGTTGCTGTCTCT
TTATGAGGAGTTGTGGCCCGTTGTCAGGCAACGTGGCGTGGTGTGCACTGTGTTTGCTGACGCAACCCCC
ACTGGTTGGGGCATTGCCACCACCTGTCAGCTCCTTTCCGGGACTTTCGCTTTCCCCCTCCCTATTGCCA
CGGCGGAACTCATCGCCGCCTGCCTTGCCCGCTGCTGGACAGGGGCTCGGCTGTTGGGCACTGACAATTC
CGTGGTGTTGTCGGGGAAGCTGACGTCCTTTCCATGGCTGCTCGCCTGTGTTGCCACCTGGATTCTGCGC
GGGACGTCCTTCTGCTACGTCCCTTCGGCCCTCAATCCAGCGGACCTTCCTTCCCGCGGCCTGCTGCCGG
CTCTGCGGCCTCTTCCGCGTCTTCGCCTTCGCCCTCAGACGAGTCGGATCTCCCTTTGGGCCGCCTCCCC
GCATCGGGAATTCTGTCGACTGGTACCTTTAAGACCAATGACTTACAAGGCAGCTGTAGATCTTAGCCAC
TTTTTAAAAGAAAAGGGGGGACTGGAAGGGCTAATTCACTCCCAACGAAGACAAAATCGTCGAGAGATGC
TGCATATAAGCAGCTGCTTTTTGCTTGTACTGGGTCTCTCTGGTTAGACCAGATCTGAGCCTGGGAGCTC
TCTGGCTAACTAGGGAACCCACTGCTTAAGCCTCAATAAAGCTTGCCTTGAGTGCTTCAAGTAGTGTGTG
CCCGTCTGTTGTGTGACTCTGGTAACTAGAGATCCCTCAGACCCTTTTAGTCAGTGTGGAAAATCTCTAG
CAGTAGTAGTTCATGTCATCTTATTATTCAGTATTTATAACTTGCAAAGAAATGAATATCAGAGAGTGAG
AGGCCTTGACATTATAATAGATTTAGCAGGAATTGAACTAGGAGTGGAGCACACAGGCAAAGCTGCAGAA
GTACTTGGAAGAAGCCACCAGAGATACTCACGATTCTGCACATACCTGGCTAATCCCAGATCCTAAGGAT
TACATTAAGTTTACTAACATTTATATAATGATTTATAGTTTAAAGTATAAACTTATCTAATTTACTATTC
TGACAGATATTAATTAATCCTCAAATATCATAAGAGATGATTACTATTATCCCCATTTA
Features (pLannotate 1.2.2; 34 found; start..end, strand, type, name):
    625..723     -  CDS            TBC1D5 (fragment): TBCD5_HUMAN - Also known as KIAA0210. Experimental evidence at protein level: Swiss-Prot protein existence level 1. May act as a GTPase-activating protein (GAP) for Rab family protein(s). May act as a GAP for RAB7A. Can displace RAB7A and retromer CSC subcomplex from the endosomal membrane to the cytosol; at least retromer displacement seems to require its catalytic activity (PubMed:19531583, PubMed:20923837). Required for retrograde transport of cargo proteins from endosomes to the trans-Golgi network (TGN); the function seems to require its catalytic activity. Involved in regulation of autop
   1129..1408    +  CDS            TcR (fragment): tetracycline efflux protein; tet; confers resistance to tetracycline
   1409..1457    -  misc_feature   bom (fragment): basis of mobility region from pBR322
   1559..1594    -  CDS            rop (fragment): Rop protein, which maintains plasmids at low copy number; rop
   1689..1793    +  promoter       AmpR promoter: bla
   1794..2654    +  CDS            AmpR: β-lactamase; bla; confers resistance to ampicillin, carbenicillin, and related antibiotics
   2825..3413    +  rep_origin     ori: high-copy-number ColE1/pMB1/pBR322/pUC origin of replication
   3596..3652    +  CDS            lacI (fragment): lac repressor; lacI; The lac repressor binds to the lac operator to inhibit transcription in E. coli. This inhibition can be relieved by adding lactose or isopropyl-β-D-thiogalactopyranoside (IPTG).
   3659..3988    +  promoter       SV40 promoter: SV40 enhancer and early promoter
   4188..4307    +  CDS            gpt (fragment): XGPT_ECOLI - Also known as gpp, gxu. Experimental evidence at protein level: Swiss-Prot protein existence level 1. Purine salvage pathway enzyme that catalyzes the transfer of the ribosyl-5-phosphate group from 5-phospho-alpha-D-ribose 1- diphosphate (PRPP) to the N9 position of the 6-oxopurines guanine and xanthine to form the corresponding ribonucleotides GMP (guanosine 5'- monophosphate) and XMP (xanthosine 5'-monophosphate), with the release of PPi. To a lesser extent, also acts on hypoxanthine (PubMed:9100006, PubMed:3886014). Does not ribophosphorylate adenine (PubMed:3886014). From Esch
   4307..4642    +  CDS            gpt (fragment): XGPT_ECOLI - Also known as gpp, gxu. Experimental evidence at protein level: Swiss-Prot protein existence level 1. Purine salvage pathway enzyme that catalyzes the transfer of the ribosyl-5-phosphate group from 5-phospho-alpha-D-ribose 1- diphosphate (PRPP) to the N9 position of the 6-oxopurines guanine and xanthine to form the corresponding ribonucleotides GMP (guanosine 5'- monophosphate) and XMP (xanthosine 5'-monophosphate), with the release of PPi. To a lesser extent, also acts on hypoxanthine (PubMed:9100006, PubMed:3886014). Does not ribophosphorylate adenine (PubMed:3886014). From Esch
   4737..5042    +  CDS            frsA (fragment): FRSA_ECOLI - Also known as yafA. Experimental evidence at protein level: Swiss-Prot protein existence level 1. Catalyzes the hydrolysis of esters (PubMed:15808744). Displays esterase activity toward pNP-butyrate (PubMed:15808744). May stimulate mixed-acid fermentation by acting as a fermentation/respiration switch that down-regulates respiration and up- regulates fermentation rates (PubMed:15169777). From Escherichia coli (strain K12).
   5046..5120    +  CDS            small t antigen (fragment): SV40 (simian virus 40) small t antigen
   5122..5187    +  intron         small t intron: SV40 (simian virus 40) small t antigen intron
   5317..5337    +  CDS            SV40 NLS: nuclear localization signal of SV40 (simian virus 40) large T antigen
   5656..5739    +  CDS            large T antigen (fragment): large T antigen from SV40 (simian virus 40)
   5762..5896    +  polyA_signal   SV40 poly(A) signal: SV40 polyadenylation signal
   6063..6392    +  CDS            nef (fragment): NEF_HV1BR - Experimental evidence at protein level: Swiss-Prot protein existence level 1. Extracellular Nef protein targets CD4(+) T-lymphocytes for apoptosis by interacting with CXCR4 surface receptors (PubMed:14990729). From Human immunodeficiency virus type 1 group M subtype B (isolate BRU/LAI) (HIV-1).
   6440..6697    +  LTR            5' LTR (truncated): truncated 5' long terminal repeat (LTR) from HIV-1
   6744..6869    +  misc_feature   HIV-1 Ψ: packaging signal of human immunodeficiency virus type 1
   6853..7216    +  CDS            HIV-1 gag (fragment): gag protein from human immunodeficiency virus 1; gag
   7362..7595    +  misc_feature   RRE: The Rev response element (RRE) of HIV-1 allows for Rev-dependent mRNA export from the nucleus to the cytoplasm.
   7972..8072    +  CDS            Rev (fragment): human immunodeficiency virus 1 (HIV-1) Rev protein; rev; enhances nuclear export of unspliced and incompletely spliced viral mRNAs
   8117..8234    +  misc_feature   cPPT/CTS: central polypurine tract and central termination sequence of HIV-1
   8293..8596    +  enhancer       CMV enhancer: human cytomegalovirus immediate early enhancer
   8597..8800    +  promoter       CMV promoter: human cytomegalovirus (CMV) immediate early promoter
   8842..8860    +  promoter       T7 promoter: promoter for bacteriophage T7 RNA polymerase
   8931..13032   +  CDS            dCas9 (fragment): catalytically dead mutant of the Cas9 endonuclease from the Streptococcus pyogenes Type II CRISPR/Cas system RNA-guided DNA-binding protein that lacks endonuclease activity due to the D10A mutation in the RuvC catalytic domain and the N863A mutation in the HNH catalytic domain
  13134..15164   +  CDS            gag-pol (fragment): POL_MLVMS - Experimental evidence at protein level: Swiss-Prot protein existence level 1. [Integrase]: Catalyzes viral DNA integration into the host chromosome, by performing a series of DNA cutting and joining reactions. This enzyme activity takes place after virion entry into a cell and reverse transcription of the RNA genome in dsDNA. The first step in the integration process is 3' processing. This step requires a complex comprising the viral genome, matrix protein and integrase. This complex is called the pre-integration complex (PIC). The integrase protein removes 2 nucleotides from each
  15323..15883   +  misc_feature   IRES: internal ribosome entry site (IRES) of the encephalomyocarditis virus (EMCV)
  15891..16265   +  CDS            BleoR: antibiotic-binding protein; Sh ble from Streptoalloteichus hindustanus; confers resistance to bleomycin, phleomycin, and Zeocin™
  16284..16872   +  misc_feature   WPRE: woodchuck hepatitis virus posttranscriptional regulatory element
  16893..16997   +  CDS            nef (fragment): NEF_HV1LA - Experimental evidence at protein level: Swiss-Prot protein existence level 1. Extracellular Nef protein targets CD4(+) T-lymphocytes for apoptosis by interacting with CXCR4 surface receptors. From Human immunodeficiency virus type 1 group M subtype B (isolate Lai) (HIV-1).
  17042..17222   +  LTR            5' LTR (truncated): truncated 5' long terminal repeat (LTR) from HIV-1
