[The description below was written by a language model from this plasmid's Addgene catalogue record and pLannotate feature annotations shown in this document.]
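Description:
Lenti-CMV-PEmax-IRES-ZeoR is an HIV-1-based lentiviral transfer plasmid of about 17.6 kb, built on the lenti-HS-YFP-IRES-ZeoR backbone, that delivers the prime editor PEmax to mammalian cells. It is propagated in E. coli as a high-copy plasmid through a ColE1/pUC-type origin and selected with ampicillin via the bla gene. The annotated backbone also carries remnants of older pBR322- and pSV2gpt-type vectors (fragments of TcR, bom, rop and lacI, and an SV40 promoter followed by gpt fragments, the small t intron and the SV40 poly(A) signal). These lie outside the viral genome and have no stated function in the record.

The packaged region runs between two HIV-1 LTR elements, both annotated as truncated, and includes the Ψ packaging signal with an adjoining gag fragment, the RRE for Rev-dependent export of the genomic RNA, and the cPPT/CTS, which aids nuclear import of the proviral DNA. Inside it, the CMV enhancer and promoter drive a single bicistronic transcript. The first open reading frame is PEmax. The automated annotation labels its two halves as a "dCas9" fragment and an MLV gag-pol fragment, which correspond to the Cas9-derived domain (a nickase in prime editors) and the Moloney murine leukaemia virus reverse transcriptase domain fused to it. An EMCV IRES then allows translation of BleoR (Sh ble), so that transduced cells expressing the editor can be selected with Zeocin, and a WPRE upstream of the 3' LTR boosts transcript stability and expression. A short T7 promoter sits upstream of the coding sequence.

The construct encodes no pegRNA, so the guide must be supplied separately. The associated work used prime editing to correct cystic fibrosis-causing CFTR mutations in human organoids and airway epithelial cells.
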