Addgene plasmid #207353: Lenti-CMV-PEmax-IRES-ZeoR
Purpose: Lentiviral transfer plasmid containing CMV-driven expression cassette encoding PEmax enzyme for prime editing.
Depositing lab: Marianne Carlon. Depositing organization: Katholieke Universiteit Leuven. Publication: Prime editing functionally corrects cystic fibrosis-causing CFTR mutations in human organoids and airway epithelial cells. Bulcaen M, Kortleven P, Liu RB, Maule G, Dreano E, Kelly M, Ensinck MM, Thierie S, Smits M, Ciciani M, Hatton A, Chevalier B, Ramalho AS, Casadevall I Solvas X, Debyser Z, Vermeulen F, Gijsbers R, Sermet-Gaudelus I, Cereseto A, Carlon MS. Cell Rep Med. 2024 May 21;5(5):101544. doi: 10.1016/j.xcrm.2024.101544. Epub 2024 May 1. PubMed 38697102.
Backbone
  Vector backbone: lenti-HS-YFP-IRES-ZeoR
  Backbone manufacturer: Carlon lab (M. Bulcaen)
  Vector type: Lentiviral
  Selectable markers: Zeocin
Growth in bacteria
  Bacterial resistance: Ampicillin, 100 μg/mL
  Growth temperature: 37°C
  Growth strain: NEB Stable
  Copy number: High Copy
Gene/Insert
  Gene/Insert name: Prime editor max (PEmax) enzyme
  Species: Synthetic
  Cloning method: Restriction Enzyme; 5′ cloning site unknown (unknown if destroyed)
Resource information
  A portion of this plasmid was derived from a plasmid made by: insert sequence was obtained from plasmids deposited to Addgene by Dr. David Liu
Terms and licenses: Academic/Nonprofit Terms; Industry Terms: Not Available to Industry
How to cite: Lenti-CMV-PEmax-IRES-ZeoR was a gift from Marianne Carlon (Addgene plasmid # 207353 ; http://n2t.net/addgene:207353 ; RRID:Addgene_207353)
